Addgene plasmid #74980: His-GINA3
Purpose: Expresses His tagged GINA3 protein in bacteria.
Depositing lab: Pradipta Ghosh. Depositing organization: University of California, San Diego (UCSD). Publication: Structural basis for activation of trimeric Gi proteins by multiple growth factor receptors via GIV/Girdin. Lin C, Ear J, Midde K, Lopez-Sanchez I, Aznar N, Garcia-Marcos M, Kufareva I, Abagyan R, Ghosh P. Mol Biol Cell. 2014 Nov 5;25(22):3654-71. doi: 10.1091/mbc.E14-05-0978. Epub 2014 Sep 3. PubMed 25187647.
Backbone
  Vector backbone: pET28b
  Backbone size w/o insert (bp): 5368
  Total vector size (bp): 6431
  Vector type: Bacterial Expression
Growth in bacteria
  Bacterial resistance: Kanamycin, 50 μg/mL
  Growth temperature: 37°C
  Growth strain: DH5alpha
  Copy number: Low Copy
Gene/Insert
  Gene/Insert name: Rattus guanine nucleotide binding protein alpha inhibiting 3 (Gnai3) (alt name: GINA3)
  GenBank ID: DQ120473.1
  Entrez Gene: Gnai3 (a.k.a. GIP3A)
  Tag / fusion protein: His (N terminal on backbone)
  Cloning method: Restriction Enzyme; 5′ cloning site NdeI (not destroyed); 3′ cloning site EcoRI (not destroyed)
  Sequencing primers: 5′ T7; 3′ T7 term
Terms and licenses: Academic/Nonprofit Terms; Industry Terms: Not Available to Industry
How to cite: His-GINA3 was a gift from Pradipta Ghosh (Addgene plasmid # 74980 ; http://n2t.net/addgene:74980 ; RRID:Addgene_74980)
