[The description below was written by a language model from this plasmid's Addgene catalogue record and pLannotate feature annotations shown in this document.]
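Description:
His-GINA3 is a bacterial expression plasmid built on the pET28b backbone that produces rat Gαi3, the alpha subunit of the inhibitory heterotrimeric G protein encoded by Gnai3, with an N-terminal polyhistidine tag. The coding sequence was inserted between the NdeI and EcoRI sites, both of which are retained. This places it in frame behind the backbone-encoded His tag and a thrombin recognition site, so the tag can be cleaved off after affinity purification. The automated annotation labels the N-terminal tag region as a capTEV fragment, but this most likely just reflects its 6xHis stretch. A second His-tag fragment annotated downstream of the insert corresponds to the optional C-terminal tag of the pET28 polylinker. The catalogue entry lists only the N-terminal tag, so this one is presumably not part of the expressed protein.

Expression is driven by a T7 promoter with an adjacent lac operator and the T7 gene 10 ribosome binding site, and transcription ends at the T7 terminator. The plasmid also carries lacI under its own promoter. Transcription is therefore repressed until IPTG is added, in a host that supplies T7 RNA polymerase. Replication depends on a pBR322-type origin accompanied by rop and the bom region, consistent with the low copy number recorded, and an f1 origin is also present. Selection is by kanamycin resistance. The short tetracycline-resistance fragments and the AmpR promoter fragment in the table are backbone remnants, not functional markers.

The assembled sequence record is slightly shorter (6,398 nt) than the catalogue's stated total size (6,431 bp). The construct is intended for making recombinant His-tagged Gαi3, and the associated publication concerns activation of trimeric Gi proteins through GIV/Girdin.
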