Features (pLannotate 1.2.2; 21 found; start..end, strand, type, name):
     26..73      -  terminator     T7 terminator: transcription terminator for bacteriophage T7 RNA polymerase
     81..130     -  CDS            SET1 (fragment): solubility-enhancement tag derived from T7 phage gene 10B
    140..157     -  CDS            9xHis (fragment): 9xHis affinity tag
    207..1268    -  CDS            Gnai3: GNAI3_RAT - Also known as Gnai-3. Experimental evidence at protein level: Swiss-Prot protein existence level 1. Heterotrimeric guanine nucleotide-binding proteins (G proteins) function as transducers downstream of G protein-coupled receptors (GPCRs) in numerous signaling cascades. The alpha chain contains the guanine nucleotide binding site and alternates between an active, GTP-bound state and an inactive, GDP-bound state. Signaling by an activated GPCR promotes GDP release and GTP binding. The alpha subunit has a low GTPase activity that converts bound GTP to GDP, thereby terminating the sign
   1272..1289    -  CDS            thrombin site: thrombin recognition and cleavage site
   1300..1316    -  CDS            capTEV™ (fragment): composite tag for in vivo biotinylation, TEV protease cleavage, and 6xHis tagging
   1335..1357    -  RBS            RBS: efficient ribosome binding site from bacteriophage T7 gene 10 (Olins and Rangwala, 1989)
   1372..1396    -  protein_bind   lac operator: The lac repressor binds to the lac operator to inhibit transcription in E. coli. This inhibition can be relieved by adding lactose or isopropyl-β-D-thiogalactopyranoside (IPTG). lac repressor encoded by lacI
   1397..1415    -  promoter       T7 promoter: promoter for bacteriophage T7 RNA polymerase
   1437..1716    +  CDS            TcR (fragment): tetracycline efflux protein; tet; confers resistance to tetracycline
   1724..1801    +  promoter       lacI promoter: lacI
   1802..2884    +  CDS            lacI: lac repressor; lacI; The lac repressor binds to the lac operator to inhibit transcription in E. coli. This inhibition can be relieved by adding lactose or isopropyl-β-D-thiogalactopyranoside (IPTG).
   2897..2918    +  protein_bind   CAP binding site: CAP binding activates transcription in the presence of cAMP. E. coli catabolite activator protein
   2933..3224    +  CDS            TcR (fragment): tetracycline efflux protein; tet; confers resistance to tetracycline
   3296..3676    -  CDS            YPB1_ECOLX: Protein predicted: Swiss-Prot protein existence level 4. From Escherichia coli.
   3693..3884    +  CDS            rop: Rop protein, which maintains plasmids at low copy number; rop
   3986..4128    +  misc_feature   bom: basis of mobility region from pBR322
   4314..4902    -  rep_origin     ori: high-copy-number ColE1/pMB1/pBR322/pUC origin of replication
   5024..5839    +  CDS            KanR: aminoglycoside phosphotransferase; aph(3')-Ia; confers resistance to kanamycin in bacteria or G418 (Geneticin®) in eukaryotes
   5848..5905    -  promoter       AmpR promoter (fragment): bla
   5932..6387    -  rep_origin     f1 ori (sequence partly withheld): f1 bacteriophage origin of replication; arrow indicates direction of (+) strand synthesis
>Addgene plasmid #74980 | His-GINA3 | addgene full sequence | sequence record 148165 | Addgene assembled full plasmid sequence
ATCCGGATATAGTTCCTCCTTTCAGCAAAAAACCCCTCAAGACCCGTTTAGAGGCCCCAAGGGGTTATGC
TAGTTATTGCTCAGCGGTGGCAGCAGCCAACTCAGCTTCCTTTCGGGCTTTGTTAGCAGCCGGATCTCAG
TGGTGGTGGTGGTGGTGCTCGAGTGCGGCCGCAAGCTTGTCGACGGAGCTCGAATTCGGATCCTCAGTAA
AGCCCACATTCCTTTAAGTTGTTTTTAATGATGACATCTGTAACAGCATCAAAAACAAACTGCACGTTTT
TGGTGTCAGTGGCACAGGTAAAGTGAGTGTAGACCTCCTTGGTGTCCTTTCTTCGGTTCAGATCTTCAAA
CTGGCACTGGATGTAAGCAGCTGCCTCTTCGTACGTATTGGAACCTGTGTATTCTGGATAACAGATTGTT
AATGGACTCCTCTTTATTTTTTCCTCAAAAAGGTCTTTCTTATTAAGGAAGAGAATGATTGAAGTGTCTG
TAAACCATTTGTTGTTACAAATGCTGTCAAACAATTTCATGCTTTCATGCATTCGGTTCATTTCCTCGTC
CTCAGCCAGAACAAGGTCGTAATCACTGAGAGCCACACAAAAGATAATTGCTGTCACTCCCTCAAAACAG
TGGATCCACTTTTTCCGTTCGGATCTTTGGCCACCTACATCAAACATTTTGAAGTAGAGCTCCTTGAAGG
TGAAGTGGGTCTCCACAATGCCTGTAGTCTTCACTCTCGTCCGAAGAACATCTTGCTGAGTTGGAATGTA
GTTGGTCTGGGATATTCTATCCAAATCATTTAGGTAATATGAAGCAGAATCATTGAGCTGATATTCCCTG
GACCTGCTGAAGCATGCCTGCACCCCGCCATCTCGCCATAAACGTTTAATCACGCCTGCTAGTTCTGAAG
TCATGACTCCTTCCTCAGCACTGCCAGCTAAAACAAATAACTGTCGGGCATCATCCGCTCTGGCAGCTTC
CCCAAAATCAATCTTCAACCGTCCCATGGCTCTTATGATTGCAATGATGGACTGAATGGTATTGCTGTAG
ACGACAACTTTATACTGCTTACACTCGTCCTCGGAATAGCCATCCTCATGAATGATTTTCATCTGTTTCA
CAATAGTACTTTTACCAGATTCTCCAGCGCCGAGCAGCAGCAGCTTCACTTCTTTGGCCGCTTTCTCTCC
GTCCTCCCGCAAGTTGCGGTCGATCATCTTACTCCGCTCCACCGCCGCCTTGTCCTCGGCGCTCAACGTG
CAGCCCATATGGCTGCCGCGCGGCACCAGGCCGCTGCTGTGATGATGATGATGATGGCTGCTGCCCATGG
TATATCTCCTTCTTAAAGTTAAACAAAATTATTTCTAGAGGGGAATTGTTATCCGCTCACAATTCCCCTA
TAGTGAGTCGTATTAATTTCGCGGGATCGAGATCTCGATCCTCTACGCCGGACGCATCGTGGCCGGCATC
ACCGGCGCCACAGGTGCGGTTGCTGGCGCCTATATCGCCGACATCACCGATGGGGAAGATCGGGCTCGCC
ACTTCGGGCTCATGAGCGCTTGTTTCGGCGTGGGTATGGTGGCAGGCCCCGTGGCCGGGGGACTGTTGGG
CGCCATCTCCTTGCATGCACCATTCCTTGCGGCGGCGGTGCTCAACGGCCTCAACCTACTACTGGGCTGC
TTCCTAATGCAGGAGTCGCATAAGGGAGAGCGTCGAGATCCCGGACACCATCGAATGGCGCAAAACCTTT
CGCGGTATGGCATGATAGCGCCCGGAAGAGAGTCAATTCAGGGTGGTGAATGTGAAACCAGTAACGTTAT
ACGATGTCGCAGAGTATGCCGGTGTCTCTTATCAGACCGTTTCCCGCGTGGTGAACCAGGCCAGCCACGT
TTCTGCGAAAACGCGGGAAAAAGTGGAAGCGGCGATGGCGGAGCTGAATTACATTCCCAACCGCGTGGCA
CAACAACTGGCGGGCAAACAGTCGTTGCTGATTGGCGTTGCCACCTCCAGTCTGGCCCTGCACGCGCCGT
CGCAAATTGTCGCGGCGATTAAATCTCGCGCCGATCAACTGGGTGCCAGCGTGGTGGTGTCGATGGTAGA
ACGAAGCGGCGTCGAAGCCTGTAAAGCGGCGGTGCACAATCTTCTCGCGCAACGCGTCAGTGGGCTGATC
ATTAACTATCCGCTGGATGACCAGGATGCCATTGCTGTGGAAGCTGCCTGCACTAATGTTCCGGCGTTAT
TTCTTGATGTCTCTGACCAGACACCCATCAACAGTATTATTTTCTCCCATGAAGACGGTACGCGACTGGG
CGTGGAGCATCTGGTCGCATTGGGTCACCAGCAAATCGCGCTGTTAGCGGGCCCATTAAGTTCTGTCTCG
GCGCGTCTGCGTCTGGCTGGCTGGCATAAATATCTCACTCGCAATCAAATTCAGCCGATAGCGGAACGGG
AAGGCGACTGGAGTGCCATGTCCGGTTTTCAACAAACCATGCAAATGCTGAATGAGGGCATCGTTCCCAC
TGCGATGCTGGTTGCCAACGATCAGATGGCGCTGGGCGCAATGCGCGCCATTACCGAGTCCGGGCTGCGC
GTTGGTGCGGATATCTCGGTAGTGGGATACGACGATACCGAAGACAGCTCATGTTATATCCCGCCGTTAA
CCACCATCAAACAGGATTTTCGCCTGCTGGGGCAAACCAGCGTGGACCGCTTGCTGCAACTCTCTCAGGG
CCAGGCGGTGAAGGGCAATCAGCTGTTGCCCGTCTCACTGGTGAAAAGAAAAACCACCCTGGCGCCCAAT
ACGCAAACCGCCTCTCCCCGCGCGTTGGCCGATTCATTAATGCAGCTGGCACGACAGGTTTCCCGACTGG
AAAGCGGGCAGTGAGCGCAACGCAATTAATGTAAGTTAGCTCACTCATTAGGCACCGGGATCTCGACCGA
TGCCCTTGAGAGCCTTCAACCCAGTCAGCTCCTTCCGGTGGGCGCGGGGCATGACTATCGTCGCCGCACT
TATGACTGTCTTCTTTATCATGCAACTCGTAGGACAGGTGCCGGCAGCGCTCTGGGTCATTTTCGGCGAG
GACCGCTTTCGCTGGAGCGCGACGATGATCGGCCTGTCGCTTGCGGTATTCGGAATCTTGCACGCCCTCG
CTCAAGCCTTCGTCACTGGTCCCGCCACCAAACGTTTCGGCGAGAAGCAGGCCATTATCGCCGGCATGGC
GGCCCCACGGGTGCGCATGATCGTGCTCCTGTCGTTGAGGACCCGGCTAGGCTGGCGGGGTTGCCTTACT
GGTTAGCAGAATGAATCACCGATACGCGAGCGAACGTGAAGCGACTGCTGCTGCAAAACGTCTGCGACCT
GAGCAACAACATGAATGGTCTTCGGTTTCCGTGTTTCGTAAAGTCTGGAAACGCGGAAGTCAGCGCCCTG
CACCATTATGTTCCGGATCTGCATCGCAGGATGCTGCTGGCTACCCTGTGGAACACCTACATCTGTATTA
ACGAAGCGCTGGCATTGACCCTGAGTGATTTTTCTCTGGTCCCGCCGCATCCATACCGCCAGTTGTTTAC
CCTCACAACGTTCCAGTAACCGGGCATGTTCATCATCAGTAACCCGTATCGTGAGCATCCTCTCTCGTTT
CATCGGTATCATTACCCCCATGAACAGAAATCCCCCTTACACGGAGGCATCAGTGACCAAACAGGAAAAA
ACCGCCCTTAACATGGCCCGCTTTATCAGAAGCCAGACATTAACGCTTCTGGAGAAACTCAACGAGCTGG
ACGCGGATGAACAGGCAGACATCTGTGAATCGCTTCACGACCACGCTGATGAGCTTTACCGCAGCTGCCT
CGCGCGTTTCGGTGATGACGGTGAAAACCTCTGACACATGCAGCTCCCGGAGACGGTCACAGCTTGTCTG
TAAGCGGATGCCGGGAGCAGACAAGCCCGTCAGGGCGCGTCAGCGGGTGTTGGCGGGTGTCGGGGCGCAG
CCATGACCCAGTCACGTAGCGATAGCGGAGTGTATACTGGCTTAACTATGCGGCATCAGAGCAGATTGTA
CTGAGAGTGCACCATATATGCGGTGTGAAATACCGCACAGATGCGTAAGGAGAAAATACCGCATCAGGCG
CTCTTCCGCTTCCTCGCTCACTGACTCGCTGCGCTCGGTCGTTCGGCTGCGGCGAGCGGTATCAGCTCAC
TCAAAGGCGGTAATACGGTTATCCACAGAATCAGGGGATAACGCAGGAAAGAACATGTGAGCAAAAGGCC
AGCAAAAGGCCAGGAACCGTAAAAAGGCCGCGTTGCTGGCGTTTTTCCATAGGCTCCGCCCCCCTGACGA
GCATCACAAAAATCGACGCTCAAGTCAGAGGTGGCGAAACCCGACAGGACTATAAAGATACCAGGCGTTT
CCCCCTGGAAGCTCCCTCGTGCGCTCTCCTGTTCCGACCCTGCCGCTTACCGGATACCTGTCCGCCTTTC
TCCCTTCGGGAAGCGTGGCGCTTTCTCATAGCTCACGCTGTAGGTATCTCAGTTCGGTGTAGGTCGTTCG
CTCCAAGCTGGGCTGTGTGCACGAACCCCCCGTTCAGCCCGACCGCTGCGCCTTATCCGGTAACTATCGT
CTTGAGTCCAACCCGGTAAGACACGACTTATCGCCACTGGCAGCAGCCACTGGTAACAGGATTAGCAGAG
CGAGGTATGTAGGCGGTGCTACAGAGTTCTTGAAGTGGTGGCCTAACTACGGCTACACTAGAAGGACAGT
ATTTGGTATCTGCGCTCTGCTGAAGCCAGTTACCTTCGGAAAAAGAGTTGGTAGCTCTTGATCCGGCAAA
CAAACCACCGCTGGTAGCGGTGGTTTTTTTGTTTGCAAGCAGCAGATTACGCGCAGAAAAAAAGGATCTC
AAGAAGATCCTTTGATCTTTTCTACGGGGTCTGACGCTCAGTGGAACGAAAACTCACGTTAAGGGATTTT
GGTCATGAACAATAAAACTGTCTGCTTACATAAACAGTAATACAAGGGGTGTTATGAGCCATATTCAACG
GGAAACGTCTTGCTCTAGGCCGCGATTAAATTCCAACATGGATGCTGATTTATATGGGTATAAATGGGCT
CGCGATAATGTCGGGCAATCAGGTGCGACAATCTATCGATTGTATGGGAAGCCCGATGCGCCAGAGTTGT
TTCTGAAACATGGCAAAGGTAGCGTTGCCAATGATGTTACAGATGAGATGGTCAGACTAAACTGGCTGAC
GGAATTTATGCCTCTTCCGACCATCAAGCATTTTATCCGTACTCCTGATGATGCATGGTTACTCACCACT
GCGATCCCCGGGAAAACAGCATTCCAGGTATTAGAAGAATATCCTGATTCAGGTGAAAATATTGTTGATG
CGCTGGCAGTGTTCCTGCGCCGGTTGCATTCGATTCCTGTTTGTAATTGTCCTTTTAACAGCGATCGCGT
ATTTCGTCTCGCTCAGGCGCAATCACGAATGAATAACGGTTTGGTTGATGCGAGTGATTTTGATGACGAG
CGTAATGGCTGGCCTGTTGAACAAGTCTGGAAAGAAATGCATAAACTTTTGCCATTCTCACCGGATTCAG
TCGTCACTCATGGTGATTTCTCACTTGATAACCTTATTTTTGACGAGGGGAAATTAATAGGTTGTATTGA
TGTTGGACGAGTCGGAATCGCAGACCGATACCAGGATCTTGCCATCCTATGGAACTGCCTCGGTGAGTTT
TCTCCTTCATTACAGAAACGGCTTTTTCAAAAATATGGTATTGATAATCCTGATATGAATAAATTGCAGT
TTCATTTGATGCTCGATGAGTTTTTCTAAGAATTAATTCATGAGCGGATACATATTTGAATGTATTTAGA
AAAATAAACAAATAGGGGTTCCGCGCACATTTCCCCGAAAAGTGCCACCTGAAATTGTAAACGTTAATAT
TTTGTTAAAATTCGCGTTAAATTTTTGTTAAATCAGCTCATTTTTTAACCAATAGGCCGAAATCGGCAAA
ATCCCTTATAAATCAAAAGAATAGACCGAGATAGGGT
[37 nt withheld, positions 6058-6094]
AAAGAACGTGGACTCCAACGTCAAAGG
[49 nt withheld, positions 6122-6170]
T
[91 nt withheld, positions 6172-6262]
G
[124 nt withheld, positions 6264-6387]
CCCATTCGCCA
