>Addgene plasmid #74980 | His-GINA3 | addgene partial sequence | sequence record 147404 | pK03-R 5'-TTAATGCGCCGCTACAGGGCG-3'
CAATCCGGATATAGTTCCTCCTTTCAGCAAAAAACCCCTCAAGACCCGTTTAGAGGCCCCAAGGGGTTAT
GCTAGTTATTGCTCAGCGGTGGCAGCAGCCAACTCAGCTTCCTTTCGGGCTTTGTTAGCAGCCGGATCTC
AGTGGTGGTGGTGGTGGTGCTCGAGTGCGGCCGCAAGCTTGTCGACGGAGCTCGAATTCGGATCCTCAGT
AAAGCCCACATTCCTTTAAGTTGTTTTTAATGATGACATCTGTAACAGCATCAAAAACAAACTGCACGTT
TTTGGTGTCAGTGGCACAGGTAAAGTGAGTGTAGACCTCCTTGGTGTCCTTTCTTCGGTTCAGATCTTCA
AACTGGCACTGGATGTAAGCAGCTGCCTCTTCGTACGTATTGGAACCTGTGTATTCTGGATAACAGATTG
TTAATGGACTCCTCTTTATTTTTTCCTCAAAAAGGTCTTTCTTATTAAGGAAGAGAATGATTGAAGTGTC
TGTAAACCATTTGTTGTTACAAATGCTGTCAAACAATTTCATGCTTTCATGCATTCGGTTCATTTCCTCG
TCCTCAGCCAGAACAAGGTCGTAATCACTGAGAGCCACACAAAAGATAATTGCTGTCACTCCCTCAAAAC
AGTGGATCCACTTTTTCCGTTCGGATCTTTGGCCACCTACATCAAACATTTTGAAGTAGAGCTCCTTGAA
GGTGAAGTGGGTCTCCACAATGCCTGTAGTCTTCACTCTCGTCCGAAGAACATCTTGCTGAGTTGGAATG
TAGTTGGTCTGGGATATTCTATCCAAATCATTTAGGTAATATGAAGCAGAATCATTGAGCTGATATTCCC
TGGACCTGCTGAAGCATGCCTGCACCCCGCCATCTCGCCATAAACGTTTAATCACGCCTGCTAGTTCTGA
AGTCATGACTCCTTCCTCAGCACTGCCAGCTAAAACAAATAACTGTCGGG
