>Addgene plasmid #74980 | His-GINA3 | addgene partial sequence | sequence record 147418 | LacI-R 5'-GGCATACTCTGCGACATCGT-3'
CCACCCTGAATTGACTCTCTTCCGGGCGCTATCATGCCATACCGCGAAAGGTTTTGCGCCATTCGATGGT
GTCCGGGATCTCGACGCTCTCCCTTATGCGACTCCTGCATTAGGAAGCAGCCCAGTAGTAGGTTGAGGCC
GTTGAGCACCGCCGCCGCAAGGAATGGTGCATGCAAGGAGATGGCGCCCAACAGTCCCCCGGCCACGGGG
CCTGCCACCATACCCACGCCGAAACAAGCGCTCATGAGCCCGAAGTGGCGAGCCCGATCTTCCCCATCGG
TGATGTCGGCGATATAGGCGCCAGCAACCGCACCTGTGGCGCCGGTGATGCCGGCCACGATGCGTCCGGC
GTAGAGGATCGAGATCTCGATCCCGCGAAATTAATACGACTCACTATAGGGGAATTGTGAGCGGATAACA
ATTCCCCTCTAGAAATAATTTTGTTTAACTTTAAGAAGGAGATATACCATGGGCAGCAGCCATCATCATC
ATCATCACAGCAGCGGCCTGGTGCCGCGCGGCAGCCATATGGGCTGCACGTTGAGCGCCGAGGACAAGGC
GGCGGTGGA
