>Addgene plasmid #74980 | His-GINA3 | addgene partial sequence | sequence record 148164 | pBRrevBam 5'-GGTGATGTCGGCGATATAGG-3'
CTGTGGCGCCGGTGATGCCGGCCACGATGCGTCCGGCGTAGAGGATCGAGATCTCGATCCCGCGAAATTA
ATACGACTCACTATAGGGGAATTGTGAGCGGATAACAATTCCCCTCTAGAAATAATTTTGTTTAACTTTA
AGAAGGAGATATACCATGGGCAGCAGCCATCATCATCATCATCACAGCAGCGGCCTGGTGCCGCGCGGCA
GCCATATGGGCTGCACGTTGAGCGCCGAGGACAAGGCGGCGGTGGAGCGGAGTAAGATGATCGACCGCAA
CTTGCGGGAGGACGGAGAGAAAGCGGCCAAAGAAGTGAAGCTGCTGCTGCTCGGCGCTGGAGAATCTGGT
AAAAGTACTATTGTGAAACAGATGAAAATCATTCATGAGGATGGCTATTCCGAGGACGAGTGTAAGCAGT
ATAAAGTTGTCGTCTACAGCAATACCATTCAGTCCATCATTGCAATCATAAGAGCCATGGGACGGTTGAA
GATTGATTTTGGGGAAGCTGCCAGAGCGGATGATGCCCGACAGTTATTTGTTTTAGCTGGCAGTGCTGAG
GAAGGAGTCATGACTTCAGAACTAGCAGGCGTGATTAAACGTTTATGGCGAGATGGCGGGGTGCAGGCAT
GCTTCAGCAGGTCCAGGGAATATCAGCTCAATGATTCTGCTTCATATTACCTAAATGATTTGGATAGAAT
ATCCCAGACCAACTACATTCCAACTCAGCAAGATGTTCTTCGGACGAGAGTGAAGACTACAGGCATTGTG
GAGACCCACTTCACCTTCAAGGAGCTCTACTTCAAAATGTTTGATGTAGGTGGCCAAAGATCCGAACGGA
AAAAGTGGATCCACTGTTTTGAGGGAGTGACAGCAATTATCTTTTGTGTGGCTCTCAGTGATTACGACCT
TGTTCTGGCTGAGGACGAGGAAATGAACCGAATGCATGAAAGCATGAAATTGTTTGACAGCATTTGTAAC
AACAAATG
